Addgene plasmid #118406: pcDNA3.1(+)-ExRai-AKAR(T/A)
Purpose: Negative-control mutant for ExRai-AKAR biosensor.
Depositing lab: Jin Zhang. Depositing organization: University of California, San Diego (UCSD). Publication: Single-fluorophore biosensors for sensitive and multiplexed detection of signalling activities. Mehta S, Zhang Y, Roth RH, Zhang JF, Mo A, Tenner B, Huganir RL, Zhang J. Nat Cell Biol. 2018 Sep 24. pii: 10.1038/s41556-018-0200-6. doi: 10.1038/s41556-018-0200-6. PubMed 30250062.
Backbone
  Vector backbone: pcDNA3
  Backbone manufacturer: Invitrogen
  Backbone size w/o insert (bp): 5412
  Total vector size (bp): 6630
  Vector type: Mammalian Expression
  Selectable markers: Neomycin (select with G418)
Growth in bacteria
  Bacterial resistance: Ampicillin, 100 μg/mL
  Growth temperature: 37°C
  Growth strain: DH5alpha
  Copy number: High Copy
Gene/Insert
  Gene/Insert name: ExRai-AKAR(T/A)
  Species: Synthetic
  Insert size (bp): 1218
  Mutation: Contains Thr-to-Ala mutation in substrate sequence.
  Promoter: CMV
  Tag / fusion protein: 6xHis (N terminal on backbone); T7 tag (gene 10 leader) (N terminal on backbone); Xpress (TM) tag (N terminal on backbone)
  Cloning method: Restriction Enzyme; 5′ cloning site BamHI (not destroyed); 3′ cloning site EcoRI (not destroyed)
  Sequencing primers: 5′ CMV forward; 3′ BGH reverse
Terms and licenses: Academic/Nonprofit Terms; Industry Terms: Not Available to Industry
How to cite: pcDNA3.1(+)-ExRai-AKAR(T/A) was a gift from Jin Zhang (Addgene plasmid # 118406 ; http://n2t.net/addgene:118406 ; RRID:Addgene_118406)
