[The description below was written by a language model from this plasmid's Addgene catalogue record and pLannotate feature annotations shown in this document.]
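Description:
pcDNA3.1(+)-ExRai-AKAR(T/A) is a mammalian expression plasmid built on an Invitrogen pcDNA3-series backbone that encodes a non-phosphorylatable negative-control version of the ExRai-AKAR biosensor. It is maintained in E. coli at high copy through a ColE1/pUC-type origin with ampicillin selection (AmpR under its own bla promoter), and it also carries an f1 origin. For mammalian cells, an SV40 early promoter drives a neomycin phosphotransferase gene followed by an SV40 polyadenylation signal, allowing G418 selection of stable lines. The catalogue lists a total size of 6,630 bp, while the sequenced record annotated here is 6,734 nt.

The synthetic insert of about 1.2 kb sits between BamHI and EcoRI sites and is transcribed from the CMV immediate-early enhancer/promoter, with termination at the bGH poly(A) signal. T7 and SP6 promoters flank the cloning region. The reading frame begins with backbone-derived N-terminal tags: 6xHis (picked up by the annotation tool as a fragment of a composite tag), the T7 gene 10 leader and the Xpress epitope with its enterokinase site. Downstream, the annotation identifies an EGFP-derived fluorescent protein followed by a fragment of yeast RAD53, which is consistent with a phosphoamino-acid-binding domain. The short kinase substrate sequence itself is not annotated as a feature. According to the record, this substrate carries a Thr-to-Ala substitution, which removes the phosphoacceptor residue so that the sensor should not respond to kinase activity. The construct therefore serves as a specificity control alongside the wild-type single-fluorophore ExRai-AKAR reporter in live-cell imaging of signalling activity.
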