Features (pLannotate 1.2.2; 25 found; start..end, strand, type, name):
     28..80      -  misc_feature   bom (fragment): basis of mobility region from pBR322
    235..614     +  enhancer       CMV enhancer: human cytomegalovirus immediate early enhancer
    615..818     +  promoter       CMV promoter: human cytomegalovirus (CMV) immediate early promoter
    814..847     +  LTR            5' LTR (truncated) (fragment): truncated 5' long terminal repeat (LTR) from HIV-1
    863..881     +  promoter       T7 promoter: promoter for bacteriophage T7 RNA polymerase
    922..942     +  CDS            capTEV™ (fragment): composite tag for in vivo biotinylation, TEV protease cleavage, and 6xHis tagging
    943..975     +  CDS            T7 tag (gene 10 leader): leader peptide from bacteriophage T7 gene 10 promotes efficient translation in E. coli
    979..1002    +  CDS            Xpress™ tag: Xpress™ epitope tag, including an enterokinase recognition and cleavage site
   1069..1791    +  CDS            cEGFP: cEGFP is a basic (constitutively fluorescent) green fluorescent protein published in 2008, derived from Aequorea victoria.
   1801..2223    +  CDS            RAD53 (fragment): RAD53_YEAST - Also known as MEC2, SAD1, SPK1. Experimental evidence at protein level: Swiss-Prot protein existence level 1. Controls S-phase checkpoint as well as G1 and G2 DNA damage checkpoints. Phosphorylates proteins on serine, threonine, and tyrosine. Prevents entry into anaphase and mitotic exit after DNA damage via regulation of the Polo kinase CDC5. Seems to be involved in the phosphorylation of RPH1. From Saccharomyces cerevisiae (strain ATCC 204508 / S288c) (Baker's yeast).
   2287..2305    -  promoter       SP6 promoter: promoter for bacteriophage SP6 RNA polymerase
   2331..2555    +  polyA_signal   bGH poly(A) signal: bovine growth hormone polyadenylation signal
   2559..2580    +  promoter       SV40 promoter (fragment): SV40 enhancer and early promoter
   2601..3029    +  rep_origin     f1 ori (sequence partly withheld): f1 bacteriophage origin of replication; arrow indicates direction of (+) strand synthesis
   3043..3372    +  promoter       SV40 promoter: SV40 enhancer and early promoter
   3439..4230    +  CDS            neo: KKA2_KLEPN - Also known as kan, nptII. Experimental evidence at protein level: Swiss-Prot protein existence level 1. Resistance to kanamycin, neomycin, paromomycin, ribostamycin, butirosin and gentamicin B. From Klebsiella pneumoniae.
   4254..4412    +  CDS            ble (fragment): BLE_KLEPN - Experimental evidence at protein level: Swiss-Prot protein existence level 1. Binding protein with a strong affinity to the bleomycin family of antibiotics. Binds to CL990; an antimitotic-antibiotic compound. From Klebsiella pneumoniae.
   4407..4528    +  polyA_signal   SV40 poly(A) signal: SV40 polyadenylation signal
   4601..4617    -  protein_bind   lac operator: The lac repressor binds to the lac operator to inhibit transcription in E. coli. This inhibition can be relieved by adding lactose or isopropyl-β-D-thiogalactopyranoside (IPTG). lac repressor encoded by lacI
   4625..4655    -  promoter       lac promoter: promoter for the E. coli lac operon
   4670..4691    -  protein_bind   CAP binding site: CAP binding activates transcription in the presence of cAMP. E. coli catabolite activator protein
   4704..4796    -  CDS            lacI (fragment): lac repressor; lacI; The lac repressor binds to the lac operator to inhibit transcription in E. coli. This inhibition can be relieved by adding lactose or isopropyl-β-D-thiogalactopyranoside (IPTG).
   4979..5567    -  rep_origin     ori: high-copy-number ColE1/pMB1/pBR322/pUC origin of replication
   5738..6598    -  CDS            AmpR: β-lactamase; bla; confers resistance to ampicillin, carbenicillin, and related antibiotics
   6599..6703    -  promoter       AmpR promoter: bla
>Addgene plasmid #118406 | pcDNA3.1(+)-ExRai-AKAR(T/A) | addgene full sequence | sequence record 242821 | Addgene NGS Result
GACGGATCGGGAGATCTCCCGATCCCCTATGGTGCACTCTCAGTACAATCTGCTCTGATGCCGCATAGTT
AAGCCAGTATCTGCTCCCTGCTTGTGTGTTGGAGGTCGCTGAGTAGTGCGCGAGCAAAATTTAAGCTACA
ACAAGGCAAGGCTTGACCGACAATTGCATGAAGAATCTGCTTAGGGTTAGGCGTTTTGCGCTGCTTCGCG
ATGTACGGGCCAGATATACGCGTTGACATTGATTATTGACTAGTTATTAATAGTAATCAATTACGGGGTC
ATTAGTTCATAGCCCATATATGGAGTTCCGCGTTACATAACTTACGGTAAATGGCCCGCCTGGCTGACCG
CCCAACGACCCCCGCCCATTGACGTCAATAATGACGTATGTTCCCATAGTAACGCCAATAGGGACTTTCC
ATTGACGTCAATGGGTGGAGTATTTACGGTAAACTGCCCACTTGGCAGTACATCAAGTGTATCATATGCC
AAGTACGCCCCCTATTGACGTCAATGACGGTAAATGGCCCGCCTGGCATTATGCCCAGTACATGACCTTA
TGGGACTTTCCTACTTGGCAGTACATCTACGTATTAGTCATCGCTATTACCATGGTGATGCGGTTTTGGC
AGTACATCAATGGGCGTGGATAGCGGTTTGACTCACGGGGATTTCCAAGTCTCCACCCCATTGACGTCAA
TGGGAGTTTGTTTTGGCACCAAAATCAACGGGACTTTCCAAAATGTCGTAACAACTCCGCCCCATTGACG
CAAATGGGCGGTAGGCGTGTACGGTGGGAGGTCTATATAAGCAGAGCTCTCTGGCTAACTAGAGAACCCA
CTGCTTACTGGCTTATCGAAATTAATACGACTCACTATAGGGAGACCCAAGCTTGCGGCCGCCACCATGG
TGCGGGGTTCTCATCATCATCATCATCATGGTATGGCTAGCATGACTGGTGGACAGCAAATGGGTCGGGA
TCTGTACGACGATGACGATAAGGATCCCATGCTGCGTCGCGCCGCCCTGGTGGACGGCGGCACCGGCGGC
AGCGAGCTCAGCGCGATCAACGTCTATATCAAGGCCGACAAGCAGAAGAACGGCATCAAGGCGAACTTCA
AGATCCGCCACAACATCGAGGACGGCGGCGTGCAGCTCGCCTACCACTACCAGCAGAACACCCCCATCGG
CGACGGCCCCGTGCTGCTGCCCGACAACCACTACCTGAGCGTGCAGTCCAAACTTTCGAAAGACCCCAAC
GAGAAGCGCGATCACATGGTCCTGCTGGAGTTCGTGACCGCCGCCGGGATCACTCTCGGCATGGACGAGC
TGTACAAGGGCGGTACCGGAGGGAGCATGGTGAGCAAGGGCGAGGAGCTGTTCACCGGGGTGGTGCCCAT
CCTGGTCGAGCTGGACGGCGACGTAAACGGCCACAAGTTCAGCGTGTCCGGCGAGGGTGAGGGCGATGCC
ACCTACGGCAAGCTGACCCTGAAGTTCATCTGCACCACCGGCAAGCTGCCCGTGCCCTGGCCCACCCTCG
TGACCACCCTGACCTACGGCGTGCAGTGCTTCAGCCGCTACCCCGACCACATGAAGCAGCACGACTTCTT
CAAGTCCGCCATGCCCGAAGGCTACATCCAGGAGCGCACCATCTTCTTCAAGGACGACGGCAACTACAAG
ACCCGCGCCGAGGTGAAGTTCGAGGGCGACACCCTGGTGAACCGCATCGAGCTGAAGGGCATCGACTTCA
AGGAGGACGGCAACATCCTGGGGCACAAGCTGGAGTACAACAGCATGCATAAGTTTTCTCAAGAACAGAT
CGGCGAAAACATTGTGTGCAGGGTCATTTGTACCACGGGTCAAATTCCCATCCGAGATTTGTCAGCTGAT
ATTTCACAAGTGCTTAAGGAAAAACGATCCATAAAGAAAGTTTGGACATTTGGTAGAAACCCAGCCTGTG
ACTATCATTTAGGAAACATTTCAAGACTGTCAAATAAGCATTTCCAAATACTACTAGGAGAAGACGGTAA
CCTTTTATTGAATGACATTTCCACTAATGGGACCTGGTTAAATGGGCAAAAAGTCGAGAAGAACAGCAAT
CAGTTACTGTCTCAAGGTGATGAAATAACCGTTGGTGTAGGCGTGGAATCAGATATTTTATCTCTGGTCA
TTTTCATAAACGACAAATTTAAGCAGTGCCTCGAGCAGAACAAAGTTGATCGCTAAGAATTCTGCAGATA
TCCATCACACTGGCGGCCGCTCGAGCATGCATCTAGAGGGCCCTATTCTATAGTGTCACCTAAATGCTAG
AGCTCGCTGATCAGCCTCGACTGTGCCTTCTAGTTGCCAGCCATCTGTTGTTTGCCCCTCCCCCGTGCCT
TCCTTGACCCTGGAAGGTGCCACTCCCACTGTCCTTTCCTAATAAAATGAGGAAATTGCATCGCATTGTC
TGAGTAGGTGTCATTCTATTCTGGGGGGTGGGGTGGGGCAGGACAGCAAGGGGGAGGATTGGGAAGACAA
TAGCAGGCATGCTGGGGATGCGGTGGGCTCTATGGCTTCTGAGGCGGAAAGAACCAGCTGGGGCTCTAGG
GGGTATCCCC
[124 nt withheld, positions 2601-2724]
C
[91 nt withheld, positions 2726-2816]
A
[49 nt withheld, positions 2818-2866]
CCTTTGACGTTGGAGTCCACGTTCTTT
[37 nt withheld, positions 2894-2930]
ACCCTATCTCGGTCTATTCTTTTGATTTATAAGGGATTTTGCCGATTTCGGCCTATTGGTTAAAAAATGA
GCTGATTTAACAAAAATTTAACGCGAATTAATTCTGTGGAATGTGTGTCAGTTAGGGTGTGGAAAGTCCC
CAGGCTCCCCAGCAGGCAGAAGTATGCAAAGCATGCATCTCAATTAGTCAGCAACCAGGTGTGGAAAGTC
CCCAGGCTCCCCAGCAGGCAGAAGTATGCAAAGCATGCATCTCAATTAGTCAGCAACCATAGTCCCGCCC
CTAACTCCGCCCATCCCGCCCCTAACTCCGCCCAGTTCCGCCCATTCTCCGCCCCATGGCTGACTAATTT
TTTTTATTTATGCAGAGGCCGAGGCCGCCTCTGCCTCTGAGCTATTCCAGAAGTAGTGAGGAGGCTTTTT
TGGAGGCCTAGGCTTTTGCAAAAAGCTCCCGGGAGCTTGTATATCCATTTTCGGATCTGATCAAGAGACA
GGATGAGGATCGTTTCGCATGATTGAACAAGATGGATTGCACGCAGGTTCTCCGGCCGCTTGGGTGGAGA
GGCTATTCGGCTATGACTGGGCACAACAGACAATCGGCTGCTCTGATGCCGCCGTGTTCCGGCTGTCAGC
GCAGGGGCGCCCGGTTCTTTTTGTCAAGACCGACCTGTCCGGTGCCCTGAATGAACTGCAGGACGAGGCA
GCGCGGCTATCGTGGCTGGCCACGACGGGCGTTCCTTGCGCAGCTGTGCTCGACGTTGTCACTGAAGCGG
GAAGGGACTGGCTGCTATTGGGCGAAGTGCCGGGGCAGGATCTCCTGTCATCTCACCTTGCTCCTGCCGA
GAAAGTATCCATCATGGCTGATGCAATGCGGCGGCTGCATACGCTTGATCCGGCTACCTGCCCATTCGAC
CACCAAGCGAAACATCGCATCGAGCGAGCACGTACTCGGATGGAAGCCGGTCTTGTCGATCAGGATGATC
TGGACGAAGAGCATCAGGGGCTCGCGCCAGCCGAACTGTTCGCCAGGCTCAAGGCGCGCATGCCCGACGG
CGAGGATCTCGTCGTGACCCATGGCGATGCCTGCTTGCCGAATATCATGGTGGAAAATGGCCGCTTTTCT
GGATTCATCGACTGTGGCCGGCTGGGTGTGGCGGACCGCTATCAGGACATAGCGTTGGCTACCCGTGATA
TTGCTGAAGAGCTTGGCGGCGAATGGGCTGACCGCTTCCTCGTGCTTTACGGTATCGCCGCTCCCGATTC
GCAGCGCATCGCCTTCTATCGCCTTCTTGACGAGTTCTTCTGAGCGGGACTCTGGGGTTCGAAATGACCG
ACCAAGCGACGCCCAACCTGCCATCACGAGATTTCGATTCCACCGCCGCCTTCTATGAAAGGTTGGGCTT
CGGAATCGTTTTCCGGGACGCCGGCTGGATGATCCTCCAGCGCGGGGATCTCATGCTGGAGTTCTTCGCC
CACCCCAACTTGTTTATTGCAGCTTATAATGGTTACAAATAAAGCAATAGCATCACAAATTTCACAAATA
AAGCATTTTTTTCACTGCATTCTAGTTGTGGTTTGTCCAAACTCATCAATGTATCTTATCATGTCTGTAT
ACCGTCGACCTCTAGCTAGAGCTTGGCGTAATCATGGTCATAGCTGTTTCCTGTGTGAAATTGTTATCCG
CTCACAATTCCACACAACATACGAGCCGGAAGCATAAAGTGTAAAGCCTGGGGTGCCTAATGAGTGAGCT
AACTCACATTAATTGCGTTGCGCTCACTGCCCGCTTTCCAGTCGGGAAACCTGTCGTGCCAGCTGCATTA
ATGAATCGGCCAACGCGCGGGGAGAGGCGGTTTGCGTATTGGGCGCTCTTCCGCTTCCTCGCTCACTGAC
TCGCTGCGCTCGGTCGTTCGGCTGCGGCGAGCGGTATCAGCTCACTCAAAGGCGGTAATACGGTTATCCA
CAGAATCAGGGGATAACGCAGGAAAGAACATGTGAGCAAAAGGCCAGCAAAAGGCCAGGAACCGTAAAAA
GGCCGCGTTGCTGGCGTTTTTCCATAGGCTCCGCCCCCCTGACGAGCATCACAAAAATCGACGCTCAAGT
CAGAGGTGGCGAAACCCGACAGGACTATAAAGATACCAGGCGTTTCCCCCTGGAAGCTCCCTCGTGCGCT
CTCCTGTTCCGACCCTGCCGCTTACCGGATACCTGTCCGCCTTTCTCCCTTCGGGAAGCGTGGCGCTTTC
TCATAGCTCACGCTGTAGGTATCTCAGTTCGGTGTAGGTCGTTCGCTCCAAGCTGGGCTGTGTGCACGAA
CCCCCCGTTCAGCCCGACCGCTGCGCCTTATCCGGTAACTATCGTCTTGAGTCCAACCCGGTAAGACACG
ACTTATCGCCACTGGCAGCAGCCACTGGTAACAGGATTAGCAAAGCGAGGTATGTAGGCGGTGCTACAGA
GTTCTTGAAGTGGTGGCCTAACTACGGCTACACTAGAAGAACAGTATTTGGTATCTGCGCTCTGCTGAAG
CCAGTTACCTTCGGAAAAAGAGTTGGTAGCTCTTGATCCGGCAAACAAACCACCGCTGGTAGCGGTGGTT
TTTTTGTTTGCAAGCAGCAGATTACGCGCAGAAAAAAAGGATCTCAAGAAGATCCTTTGATCTTTTCTAC
GGGGTCTGACGCTCAGTGGAACGAAAACTCACGTTAAGGGATTTTGGTCATGAGATTATCAAAAAGGATC
TTCACCTAGATCCTTTTAAATTAAAAATGAAGTTTTAAATCAATCTAAAGTATATATGAGTAAACTTGGT
CTGACAGTTACCAATGCTTAATCAGTGAGGCACCTATCTCAGCGATCTGTCTATTTCGTTCATCCATAGT
TGCCTGACTCCCCGTCGTGTAGATAACTACGATACGGGAGGGCTTACCATCTGGCCCCAGTGCTGCAATG
ATACCGCGAGACCCACGCTCACCGGCTCCAGATTTATCAGCAATAAACCAGCCAGCCGGAAGGGCCGAGC
GCAGAAGTGGTCCTGCAACTTTATCCGCCTCCATCCAGTCTATTAATTGTTGCCGGGAAGCTAGAGTAAG
TAGTTCGCCAGTTAATAGTTTGCGCAACGTTGTTGCCATTGCTACAGGCATCGTGGTGTCACGCTCGTCG
TTTGGTATGGCTTCATTCAGCTCCGGTTCCCAACGATCAAGGCGAGTTACATGATCCCCCATGTTGTGCA
AAAAAGCGGTTAGCTCCTTCGGTCCTCCGATCGTTGTCAGAAGTAAGTTGGCCGCAGTGTTATCACTCAT
GGTTATGGCAGCACTGCATAATTCTCTTACTGTCATGCCATCCGTAAGATGCTTTTCTGTGACTGGTGAG
TACTCAACCAAGTCATTCTGAGAATAGTGTATGCGGCGACCGAGTTGCTCTTGCCCGGCGTCAATACGGG
ATAATACCGCGCCACATAGCAGAACTTTAAAAGTGCTCATCATTGGAAAACGTTCTTCGGGGCGAAAACT
CTCAAGGATCTTACCGCTGTTGAGATCCAGTTCGATGTAACCCACTCGTGCACCCAACTGATCTTCAGCA
TCTTTTACTTTCACCAGCGTTTCTGGGTGAGCAAAAACAGGAAGGCAAAATGCCGCAAAAAAGGGAATAA
GGGCGACACGGAAATGTTGAATACTCATACTCTTCCTTTTTCAATATTATTGAAGCATTTATCAGGGTTA
TTGTCTCATGAGCGGATACATATTTGAATGTATTTAGAAAAATAAACAAATAGGGGTTCCGCGCACATTT
CCCCGAAAAGTGCCACCTGACGTC
